Addgene plasmid #99554: p415TEF-NQYFP
Purpose: Expresses Swi1 NQ-YFP to monitor Swi1 state or induce [SWI+].
Depositing lab: Liming Li. Depositing organization: Northwestern University. Publication: Distinct subregions of Swi1 manifest striking differences in prion transmission and SWI/SNF function. Du Z, Crow ET, Kang HS, Li L. Mol Cell Biol. 2010 Oct;30(19):4644-55. doi: 10.1128/MCB.00225-10. Epub 2010 Aug 2. PubMed 20679490.
Backbone
  Vector backbone: p415TEF1
  Backbone manufacturer: ATCC
  Vector type: Yeast Expression
  Selectable markers: LEU2
Growth in bacteria
  Bacterial resistance: Ampicillin, 100 μg/mL
  Growth temperature: 37°C
  Growth strain: DH5alpha
  Copy number: High Copy
Gene/Insert
  Gene/Insert name: Swi1 NQ-rich region (AA1-536)
  Species: S. cerevisiae (budding yeast)
  Entrez Gene: SWI1 (a.k.a. YPL016W, ADR6, GAM3, LPA1)
  Promoter: TEF1
  Tag / fusion protein: YFP (C terminal on backbone)
  Cloning method: Restriction Enzyme; 5′ cloning site SpeI (not destroyed); 3′ cloning site XhoI (not destroyed)
  Sequencing primers: 5′ TEF1; 3′ CYCter
Terms and licenses: Academic/Nonprofit Terms; Industry Terms: Not Available to Industry
How to cite: p415TEF-NQYFP was a gift from Liming Li (Addgene plasmid # 99554 ; http://n2t.net/addgene:99554 ; RRID:Addgene_99554)
