[The description below was written by a language model from this plasmid's Addgene catalogue record and pLannotate feature annotations shown in this document.]
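Description:
p415TEF-NQYFP is a yeast expression plasmid built on the p415TEF1 backbone, a centromeric E. coli–S. cerevisiae shuttle vector. In yeast it is maintained through a CEN6/ARS element, which keeps it at low, stable copy number. Selection there uses the LEU2 auxotrophic marker, expressed from its own promoter, in leucine-deficient strains. In bacteria it replicates from a high-copy ColE1/pUC-type origin and is selected with ampicillin through the β-lactamase gene. The backbone also carries an f1 origin, flanking T3 and T7 promoters, and lac promoter/operator and lacZα remnants. These are leftovers of the pBluescript-like cloning scaffold and play no role in yeast expression. Several short annotated fragments (lacI, rop, bom, NFS1 and another yeast ORF) appear to be incidental backbone or LEU2-flanking sequence.

The expression cassette places the asparagine- and glutamine-rich N-terminal portion of S. cerevisiae Swi1 (amino acids 1–536) under the constitutive TEF1 promoter. This fragment was cloned between SpeI and XhoI sites, is fused at its C terminus to EYFP, and is followed by the CYC1 terminator. Swi1 is a subunit of the SWI/SNF chromatin remodelling complex, and its prion form is known as [SWI+].

According to the record, the plasmid serves two purposes. The fluorescent NQ-YFP fusion acts as a reporter for monitoring the state of Swi1 in cells, and expression of the NQ-rich region can be used to induce the [SWI+] prion. It therefore suits studies of prion formation and transmission by Swi1 subregions.
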