Features (pLannotate 1.2.2; 23 found; start..end, strand, type, name):
      1..22      +  protein_bind   CAP binding site: CAP binding activates transcription in the presence of cAMP. E. coli catabolite activator protein
     37..67      +  promoter       lac promoter: promoter for the E. coli lac operon
     75..91      +  protein_bind   lac operator: The lac repressor binds to the lac operator to inhibit transcription in E. coli. This inhibition can be relieved by adding lactose or isopropyl-β-D-thiogalactopyranoside (IPTG). lac repressor encoded by lacI
    136..154     +  promoter       T3 promoter: promoter for bacteriophage T3 RNA polymerase
    172..570     +  promoter       TEF1 promoter: S. cerevisiae TEF1; promoter for EF-1α
    586..2148    +  CDS            SWI1 (fragment): SWI1_YEAST - Also known as ADR6, GAM3. Experimental evidence at protein level: Swiss-Prot protein existence level 1. Involved in transcriptional activation. Component of the SWI/SNF complex, an ATP-dependent chromatin remodeling complex, which is required for the positive and negative regulation of gene expression of a large number of genes. It changes chromatin structure by altering DNA-histone contacts within a nucleosome, leading eventually to a change in nucleosome position, thus facilitating or repressing binding of gene-specific transcription factors. From Saccharomyces cerevisiae (strai
   2218..2937    +  CDS            EYFP: enhanced YFP mammalian codon-optimized
   2950..3197    +  terminator     CYC1 terminator: S. cerevisiae CYC1; transcription terminator for CYC1
   3216..3234    -  promoter       T7 promoter: promoter for bacteriophage T7 RNA polymerase
   3242..3397    +  CDS            lacZα (fragment): LacZα fragment of β-galactosidase; lacZ fragment
   3401..3829    +  rep_origin     f1 ori (sequence partly withheld): f1 bacteriophage origin of replication; arrow indicates direction of (+) strand synthesis
   3857..3909    -  misc_feature   bom (fragment): basis of mobility region from pBR322
   3940..4017    +  CDS            YO192_YEAST (fragment): Experimental evidence at protein level: Swiss-Prot protein existence level 1. From Saccharomyces cerevisiae (strain ATCC 204508 / S288c) (Baker's yeast).
   4157..4564    +  promoter       LEU2 promoter: S. cerevisiae LEU2
   4565..5659    +  CDS            LEU2: 3-isopropylmalate dehydrogenase, required for leucine biosynthesis; S. cerevisiae LEU2; yeast auxotrophic marker
   6021..6137    -  CDS            NFS1 (fragment): NFS1_YEAST - Also known as SPL1 From Saccharomyces cerevisiae (strain ATCC 204508 / S288c) (Baker's yeast).
   6136..6186    -  misc_feature   bom (fragment): basis of mobility region from pBR322
   6288..6323    -  CDS            rop (fragment): Rop protein, which maintains plasmids at low copy number; rop
   6392..6895    -  misc_feature   CEN/ARS: S. cerevisiae CEN6 centromere fused to an autonomously replicating sequence
   6932..7036    +  promoter       AmpR promoter: bla
   7037..7897    +  CDS            AmpR: β-lactamase; bla; confers resistance to ampicillin, carbenicillin, and related antibiotics
   8068..8656    +  rep_origin     ori: high-copy-number ColE1/pMB1/pBR322/pUC origin of replication
   8839..8931    +  CDS            lacI (fragment): lac repressor; lacI; The lac repressor binds to the lac operator to inhibit transcription in E. coli. This inhibition can be relieved by adding lactose or isopropyl-β-D-thiogalactopyranoside (IPTG).
>Addgene plasmid #99554 | p415TEF-NQYFP | addgene full sequence | sequence record 189756 | Addgene NGS Result
TAATGTGAGTTAGCTCACTCATTAGGCACCCCAGGCTTTACACTTTATGCTTCCGGCTCGTATGTTGTGT
GGAATTGTGAGCGGATAACAATTTCACACAGGAAACAGCTATGACCATGATTACGCCAAGCGCGCAATTA
ACCCTCACTAAAGGGAACAAAAGCTGGAGCTCATAGCTTCAAAATGTTTCTACTCCTTTTTTACTCTTCC
AGATTTTCTCGGACTCCGCGCATCGCCGTACCACTTCAAAACACCCAAGCACAGCATACTAAATTTCCCC
TCTTTCTTCCTCTAGGGTGTCGTTAATTACCCGTACTAAAGGTTTGGAAAAGAAAAAAGAGACCGCCTCG
TTTCTTTTTCTTCGTCGAAAAAGGCAATAAAAATTTTTATCACGTTTCTTTTTCTTGAAAATTTTTTTTT
TGATTTTTTTCTCTTTCGATGACCTCCCATTGATATTTAAGTTAATAAACGGTCTTCAATTTCTCAAGTT
TCAGTTTCATTTTTCTTGTTCTATTACAACTTTTTTTACTTCTTGCTCATTAGAAAGAAAGCATAGCAAT
CTAATCTAAGTTTTCTAGAACTAGTATGGATTTCTTTAATTTGAATAATAATAATAATAATAATAATACT
ACTACTACTACTACTACTACCAATAACAATAATACTAATAATAATAATACTAATAATAATAATAATCCTG
CTAATAATACCAATAACAACAATAGCACAGGCCATAGTAGTAATACTAATAACAATACTAATAACAACAA
TACGAATACCGGAGCCAGTGGTGTAGACGATTTTCAGAATTTTTTCGACCCAAAACCTTTTGACCAGAAT
TTGGATTCCAACAATAACAACAGTAATAGTAATAACAATGATAACAATAACAGTAACACGGTAGCCTCCA
GCACGAACTTTACTTCTCCAACAGCAGTCGTTAATAATGCCGCTCCTGCTAATGTTACCGGTGGAAAAGC
TGCTAATTTCATTCAGAACCAGTCTCCCCAATTCAATTCTCCATATGACTCAAACAATTCCAACACAAAT
TTAAACAGCCTGTCTCCTCAGGCTATTTTAGCCAAGAATTCAATCATTGATTCTTCCAATTTACCTCTTC
AAGCTCAACAACAGCTATATGGCGGTAACAATAATAATAATAGCACCGGAATTGCGAACGATAATGTAAT
AACACCCCATTTTATCACCAATGTTCAATCCATCAGTCAAAATTCCTCATCTTCTACTCCGAACACAAAC
TCTAACTCTACTCCGAATGCAAATCAACAATTTTTGCCATTCAATAACAGTGCTTCCAATAATGGTAATT
TGACGTCTAACCAGCTTATTTCTAATTACGCTGCTTCAAATTCAATGGACAGATCATCCTCTGCAAGCAA
TGAATTTGTTCCGAACACAAGTGACAACAACAACAACAGTAATAACCATAATATGCGTAATAACAGCAAT
AATAAAACGAGCAATAACAATAATGTCACTGCCGTGCCTGCTGCAACTCCCGCTAATACCAATAATTCAA
CTTCAAACGCAAATACAGTGTTCTCTGAAAGAGCTGCAATGTTTGCCGCTTTGCAGCAAAAGCAGCAGCA
ACGTTTTCAGGCTCTACAGCAGCAGCAGCAGCAGCAACAAAATCAACAACAGCAAAATCAACAACCACAA
CAGCAACAACAGCAACAACAGAATCCCAAATTTTTGCAGAGTCAACGGCAGCAACAACAAAGATCTATTT
TACAAAGTCTGAACCCGGCATTACAAGAGAAAATATCTACTGAATTGAATAACAAACAATATGAACTTTT
TATGAAATCTTTGATTGAAAACTGTAAAAAAAGAAATATGCCGTTACAATCAATACCAGAAATCGGCAAC
AGAAAAATAAATCTTTTTTATCTTTATATGTTGGTTCAAAAATTCGGTGGTGCAGATCAAGTAACAAGGA
CCCAACAGTGGTCTATGGTGGCCCAAAGGCTGCAAATTTCCGATTACCAACAATTAGAATCAATCTATTT
TAGAATTTTATTACCTTACGAAAGACACATGATTTCCCAAGAAGGTATAAAGGAAACTCAAGCGAAAAGA
ATATTCTTGCAACAGTTCTTACAAGAACTATTGAAGAAAGTTCAACAACAGCAGCAGGCCGCTGCATTGG
CCAATGCCAACAATAACATTAATACCCGGGATCCACCGGTCGCCACCATGGTGAGCAAGGGCGAGGAGCT
GTTCACCGGGGTGGTGCCCATCCTGGTCGAGCTGGACGGCGACGTAAACGGCCACAAGTTCAGCGTGTCC
GGCGAGGGCGAGGGCGATGCCACCTACGGCAAGCTGACCCTGAAGTTCATCTGCACCACCGGCAAGCTGC
CCGTGCCCTGGCCCACCCTCGTGACCACCTTCGGCTACGGCCTGCAGTGCTTCGCCCGCTACCCCGACCA
CATGAAGCAGCACGACTTCTTCAAGTCCGCCATGCCCGAAGGCTACGTCCAGGAGCGCACCATCTTCTTC
AAGGACGACGGCAACTACAAGACCCGCGCCGAGGTGAAGTTCGAGGGCGACACCCTGGTGAACCGCATCG
AGCTGAAGGGCATCGACTTCAAGGAGGACGGCAACATCCTGGGGCACAAGCTGGAGTACAACTACAACAG
CCACAACGTCTATATCATGGCCGACAAGCAGAAGAACGGCATCAAGGTGAACTTCAAGATCCGCCACAAC
ATCGAGGACGGCAGCGTGCAGCTCGCCGACCACTACCAGCAGAACACCCCCATCGGCGACGGCCCCGTGC
TGCTGCCCGACAACCACTACCTGAGCTACCAGTCCGCCCTGAGCAAAGACCCCAACGAGAAGCGCGATCA
CATGGTCCTGCTGGAGTTCGTGACCGCCGCCGGGATCACTCTCGGCATGGACGAGCTGTACAAGTAAAGC
GGCCTCGAGTCATGTAATTAGTTATGTCACGCTTACATTCACGCCCTCCCCCCACATCCGCTCTAACCGA
AAAGGAAGGAGTTAGACAACCTGAAGTCTAGGTCCCTATTTATTTTTTTATAGTTATGTTAGTATTAAGA
ACGTTATTTATATTTCAAATTTTTCTTTTTTTTCTGTACAGACGCGTGTACGCATGTAACATTATACTGA
AAACCTTGCTTGAGAAGGTTTTGGGACGCTCGAAGGCTTTAATTTGCGGCCGGTACCCAATTCGCCCTAT
AGTGAGTCGTATTACGCGCGCTCACTGGCCGTCGTTTTACAACGTCGTGACTGGGAAAACCCTGGCGTTA
CCCAACTTAATCGCCTTGCAGCACATCCCCCTTTCGCCAGCTGGCGTAATAGCGAAGAGGCCCGCACCGA
TCGCCCTTCCCAACAGTTGCGCAGCCTGAATGGCGAATGG
[124 nt withheld, positions 3401-3524]
C
[91 nt withheld, positions 3526-3616]
A
[49 nt withheld, positions 3618-3666]
CCTTTGACGTTGGAGTCCACGTTCTTT
[37 nt withheld, positions 3694-3730]
ACCCTATCTCGGTCTATTCTTTTGATTTATAAGGGATTTTGCCGATTTCGGCCTATTGGTTAAAAAATGA
GCTGATTTAACAAAAATTTAACGCGAATTTTAACAAAATATTAACGCTTACAATTTCCTGATGCGGTATT
TTCTCCTTACGCATCTGTGCGGTATTTCACACCGCATATCGACCGGTCGAGGAGAACTTCTAGTATATCT
ACATACCTAATATTATTGCCTTATTAAAAATGGAATCCCAACAATTACATCAAAATCCACATTCTCTTCA
AAATCAATTGTCCTGTACTTCCTTGTTCATGTGTGTTCAAAAACGTTATATTTATAGGATAATTATACTC
TATTTCTCAACAAGTAATTGGTTGTTTGGCCGAGCGGTCTAAGGCGCCTGATTCAAGAAATATCTTGACC
GCAGTTAACTGTGGGAATACTCAGGTATCGTAAGATGCAAGAGTTCGAATCTCTTAGCAACCATTATTTT
TTTCCTCAACATAACGAGAACACACAGGGGCGCTATCGCACAGAATCAAATTCGATGACTGGAAATTTTT
TGTTAATTTCAGAGGTCGCCTGACGCATATACCTTTTTCAACTGAAAAATTGGGAGAAAAAGGAAAGGTG
AGAGCGCCGGAACCGGCTTTTCATATAGAATAGAGAAGCGTTCATGACTAAATGCTTGCATCACAATACT
TGAAGTTGACAATATTATTTAAGGACCTATTGTTTTTTCCAATAGGTGGTTAGCAATCGTCTTACTTTCT
AACTTTTCTTACCTTTTACATTTCAGCAATATATATATATATATTTCAAGGATATACCATTCTAATGTCT
GCCCCTAAGAAGATCGTCGTTTTGCCAGGTGACCACGTTGGTCAAGAAATCACAGCCGAAGCCATTAAGG
TTCTTAAAGCTATTTCTGATGTTCGTTCCAATGTCAAGTTCGATTTCGAAAATCATTTAATTGGTGGTGC
TGCTATCGATGCTACAGGTGTTCCACTTCCAGATGAGGCGCTGGAAGCCTCCAAGAAGGCTGATGCCGTT
TTGTTAGGTGCTGTGGGTGGTCCTAAATGGGGTACCGGTAGTGTTAGACCTGAACAAGGTTTACTAAAAA
TCCGTAAAGAACTTCAATTGTACGCCAACTTAAGACCATGTAACTTTGCATCCGACTCTCTTTTAGACTT
ATCTCCAATCAAGCCACAATTTGCTAAAGGTACTGACTTCGTTGTTGTCAGAGAATTAGTGGGAGGTATT
TACTTTGGTAAGAGAAAGGAAGACGATGGTGATGGTGTCGCTTGGGATAGTGAACAATACACCGTTCCAG
AAGTGCAAAGAATCACAAGAATGGCCGCTTTCATGGCCCTACAACATGAGCCACCATTGCCTATTTGGTC
CTTGGATAAAGCTAATGTTTTGGCCTCTTCAAGATTATGGAGAAAAACTGTGGAGGAAACCATCAAGAAC
GAATTCCCTACATTGAAGGTTCAACATCAATTGATTGATTCTGCCGCCATGATCCTAGTTAAGAACCCAA
CCCACCTAAATGGTATTATAATCACCAGCAACATGTTTGGTGATATCATCTCCGATGAAGCCTCCGTTAT
CCCAGGTTCCTTGGGTTTGTTGCCATCTGCGTCCTTGGCCTCTTTGCCAGACAAGAACACCGCATTTGGT
TTGTACGAACCATGCCACGGTTCTGCTCCAGATTTGCCAAAGAATAAGGTCAACCCTATCGCCACTATCT
TGTCTGCTGCAATGATGTTGAAATTGTCATTGAACTTGCCTGAAGAAGGTAAGGCCATTGAAGATGCAGT
TAAAAAGGTTTTGGATGCAGGTATCAGAACTGGTGATTTAGGTGGTTCCAACAGTACCACCGAAGTCGGT
GATGCTGTCGCCGAAGAAGTTAAGAAAATCCTTGCTTAAAAAGATTCTCTTTTTTTATGATATTTGTACA
TAAACTTTATAAATGAAATTCATAATAGAAACGACACGAAATTACAAAATGGAATATGTTCATAGGGTAG
ACGAAACTATATACGCAATCTACATACATTTATCAAGAAGGAGAAAAAGGAGGATGTAAAGGAATACAGG
TAAGCAAATTGATACTAATGGCTCAACGTGATAAGGAAAAAGAATTGCACTTTAACATTAATATTGACAA
GGAGGAGGGCACCACACAAAAAGTTAGGTGTAACAGAAAATCATGAAACTATGATTCCTAATTTATATAT
TGGAGGATTTTCTCTAAAAAAAAAAAAATACAACAAATAAAAAACACTCAATGACCTGACCATTTGATGG
AGTTTAAGTCAATACCTTCTTGAACCATTTCCCATAATGGTGAAAGTTCCCTCAAGAATTTTACTCTGTC
AGAAACGGCCTTAACGACGTAGTCGATATGGTGCACTCTCAGTACAATCTGCTCTGATGCCGCATAGTTA
AGCCAGCCCCGACACCCGCCAACACCCGCTGACGCGCCCTGACGGGCTTGTCTGCTCCCGGCATCCGCTT
ACAGACAAGCTGTGACCGTCTCCGGGAGCTGCATGTGTCAGAGGTTTTCACCGTCATCACCGAAACGCGC
GAGACGAAAGGGCCTCGTGATACGCCTATTTTTATAGGTTAATGTCATGATAATAATGGTTTCTTAGGAC
GGATCGCTTGCCTGTAACTTACACGCGCCTCGTATCTTTTAATGATGGAATAATTTGGGAATTTACTCTG
TGTTTATTTATTTTTATGTTTTGTATTTGGATTTTAGAAAGTAAATAAAGAAGGTAGAAGAGTTACGGAA
TGAAGAAAAAAAAATAAACAAAGGTTTAAAAAATTTCAACAAAAAGCGTACTTTACATATATATTTATTA
GACAAGAAAAGCAGATTAAATAGATATACATTCGATTAACGATAAGTAAAATGTAAAATCACAGGATTTT
CGTGTGTGGTCTTCTACACAGACAAGATGAAACAATTCGGCATTAATACCTGAGAGCAGGAAGAGCAAGA
TAAAAGGTAGTATTTGTTGGCGATCCCCCTAGAGTCTTTTACATCTTCGGAAAACAAAAACTATTTTTTC
TTTAATTTCTTTTTTTACTTTCTATTTTTAATTTATATATTTATATTAAAAAATTTAAATTATAATTATT
TTTATAGCACGTGATGAAAAGGACCCAGGTGGCACTTTTCGGGGAAATGTGCGCGGAACCCCTATTTGTT
TATTTTTCTAAATACATTCAAATATGTATCCGCTCATGAGACAATAACCCTGATAAATGCTTCAATAATA
TTGAAAAAGGAAGAGTATGAGTATTCAACATTTCCGTGTCGCCCTTATTCCCTTTTTTGCGGCATTTTGC
CTTCCTGTTTTTGCTCACCCAGAAACGCTGGTGAAAGTAAAAGATGCTGAAGATCAGTTGGGTGCACGAG
TGGGTTACATCGAACTGGATCTCAACAGCGGTAAGATCCTTGAGAGTTTTCGCCCCGAAGAACGTTTTCC
AATGATGAGCACTTTTAAAGTTCTGCTATGTGGCGCGGTATTATCCCGTATTGACGCCGGGCAAGAGCAA
CTCGGTCGCCGCATACACTATTCTCAGAATGACTTGGTTGAGTACTCACCAGTCACAGAAAAGCATCTTA
CGGATGGCATGACAGTAAGAGAATTATGCAGTGCTGCCATAACCATGAGTGATAACACTGCGGCCAACTT
ACTTCTGACAACGATCGGAGGACCGAAGGAGCTAACCGCTTTTTTGCACAACATGGGGGATCATGTAACT
CGCCTTGATCGTTGGGAACCGGAGCTGAATGAAGCCATACCAAACGACGAGCGTGACACCACGATGCCTG
TAGCAATGGCAACAACGTTGCGCAAACTATTAACTGGCGAACTACTTACTCTAGCTTCCCGGCAACAATT
AATAGACTGGATGGAGGCGGATAAAGTTGCAGGACCACTTCTGCGCTCGGCCCTTCCGGCTGGCTGGTTT
ATTGCTGATAAATCTGGAGCCGGTGAGCGTGGGTCTCGCGGTATCATTGCAGCACTGGGGCCAGATGGTA
AGCCCTCCCGTATCGTAGTTATCTACACGACGGGGAGTCAGGCAACTATGGATGAACGAAATAGACAGAT
CGCTGAGATAGGTGCCTCACTGATTAAGCATTGGTAACTGTCAGACCAAGTTTACTCATATATACTTTAG
ATTGATTTAAAACTTCATTTTTAATTTAAAAGGATCTAGGTGAAGATCCTTTTTGATAATCTCATGACCA
AAATCCCTTAACGTGAGTTTTCGTTCCACTGAGCGTCAGACCCCGTAGAAAAGATCAAAGGATCTTCTTG
AGATCCTTTTTTTCTGCGCGTAATCTGCTGCTTGCAAACAAAAAAACCACCGCTACCAGCGGTGGTTTGT
TTGCCGGATCAAGAGCTACCAACTCTTTTTCCGAAGGTAACTGGCTTCAGCAGAGCGCAGATACCAAATA
CTGTTCTTCTAGTGTAGCCGTAGTTAGGCCACCACTTCAAGAACTCTGTAGCACCGCCTACATACCTCGC
TCTGCTAATCCTGTTACCAGTGGCTGCTGCCAGTGGCGATAAGTCGTGTCTTACCGGGTTGGACTCAAGA
CGATAGTTACCGGATAAGGCGCAGCGGTCGGGCTGAACGGGGGGTTCGTGCACACAGCCCAGCTTGGAGC
GAACGACCTACACCGAACTGAGATACCTACAGCGTGAGCTATGAGAAAGCGCCACGCTTCCCGAAGGGAG
AAAGGCGGACAGGTATCCGGTAAGCGGCAGGGTCGGAACAGGAGAGCGCACGAGGGAGCTTCCAGGGGGA
AACGCCTGGTATCTTTATAGTCCTGTCGGGTTTCGCCACCTCTGACTTGAGCGTCGATTTTTGTGATGCT
CGTCAGGGGGGCGGAGCCTATGGAAAAACGCCAGCAACGCGGCCTTTTTACGGTTCCTGGCCTTTTGCTG
GCCTTTTGCTCACATGTTCTTTCCTGCGTTATCCCCTGATTCTGTGGATAACCGTATTACCGCCTTTGAG
TGAGCTGATACCGCTCGCCGCAGCCGAACGACCGAGCGCAGCGAGTCAGTGAGCGAGGAAGCGGAAGAGC
GCCCAATACGCAAACCGCCTCTCCCCGCGCGTTGGCCGATTCATTAATGCAGCTGGCACGACAGGTTTCC
CGACTGGAAAGCGGGCAGTGAGCGCAACGCAAT
